Addgene plasmid #211520: pLentiCRISPR-v2 sgBAK1
Purpose: Deletes BAK1
Depositing lab: Richard Possemato. Depositing organization: NYU Grossman School of Medicine. Publication: Glucose limitation protects cancer cells from apoptosis induced by pyrimidine restriction and replication inhibition. Nam M, Xia W, Mir AH, Jerrett A, Spinelli JB, Huang TT, Possemato R. Nat Metab. 2024 Dec;6(12):2338-2353. doi: 10.1038/s42255-024-01166-w. Epub 2024 Nov 26. PubMed 39592843.
Backbone
  Vector backbone: pLentiCRISPR-v2
  Vector type: Mammalian Expression, Lentiviral, CRISPR
  Selectable markers: Puromycin
Growth in bacteria
  Bacterial resistance: Ampicillin, 100 μg/mL
  Growth temperature: 37°C
  Growth strain: NEB Stable
  Copy number: High Copy
Gene/Insert
  Gene/Insert name: sgBAK1
  gRNA/shRNA sequence: GTTGATGTCGTCCCCGATGA
  Species: Synthetic
Terms and licenses: Academic/Nonprofit Terms; Industry Terms: Not Available to Industry
How to cite: pLentiCRISPR-v2 sgBAK1 was a gift from Richard Possemato (Addgene plasmid # 211520 ; http://n2t.net/addgene:211520 ; RRID:Addgene_211520)
