[The description below was written by a language model from this plasmid's Addgene catalogue record and pLannotate feature annotations shown in this document.]
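Description:
pLentiCRISPR-v2 sgBAK1 is a 13,013 nt all-in-one lentiviral CRISPR plasmid built on the pLentiCRISPR-v2 backbone and intended to knock out BAK1 in mammalian cells. In bacteria it is maintained as a high-copy plasmid through a ColE1/pUC-type origin and selected with ampicillin via the AmpR β-lactamase gene. An f1 origin and remnants of lac regulatory sequence are also present in the backbone. Outside the viral region sits an SV40/EM7-driven BleoR cassette with an SV40 poly(A) signal, although the catalogue lists only puromycin as the mammalian selectable marker.

The transfer cassette has a third-generation, self-inactivating design. A CMV enhancer/promoter replaces the U3 region upstream of a truncated HIV-1 5' LTR to drive genomic RNA production in packaging cells. It is followed by the Ψ packaging signal with a gag fragment, the RRE for Rev-dependent nuclear export, and the cPPT/CTS. The cassette ends in a ΔU3 3' LTR backed by a bGH poly(A) signal. Between the LTRs, a human U6 RNA polymerase III promoter expresses the synthetic BAK1-targeting guide fused to the Streptococcus pyogenes gRNA scaffold. An EF-1α core promoter drives S. pyogenes Cas9 followed by the puromycin N-acetyltransferase coding sequence, with a WPRE to enhance transcript expression. The linker joining Cas9 and PuroR is not annotated in the feature table.

Transduced cells can therefore be selected with puromycin while Cas9 and the guide introduce double-strand breaks at the target locus. The record does not state the species of the targeted BAK1 gene. The associated publication concerns apoptosis in cancer cells under nutrient and replication stress.
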