Features (pLannotate 1.2.2; 33 found; start..end, strand, type, name):
     31..83      -  misc_feature   bom (fragment): basis of mobility region from pBR322
    238..617     +  enhancer       CMV enhancer: human cytomegalovirus immediate early enhancer
    618..817     +  promoter       CMV promoter: human cytomegalovirus (CMV) immediate early promoter
    835..1015    +  LTR            5' LTR (truncated): truncated 5' long terminal repeat (LTR) from HIV-1
   1062..1187    +  misc_feature   HIV-1 Ψ: packaging signal of human immunodeficiency virus type 1
   1171..1534    +  CDS            HIV-1 gag (fragment): gag protein from human immunodeficiency virus 1; gag
   1680..1913    +  misc_feature   RRE: The Rev response element (RRE) of HIV-1 allows for Rev-dependent mRNA export from the nucleus to the cytoplasm.
   2290..2390    +  CDS            Rev (fragment): human immunodeficiency virus 1 (HIV-1) Rev protein; rev; enhances nuclear export of unspliced and incompletely spliced viral mRNAs
   2440..2557    +  misc_feature   cPPT/CTS: central polypurine tract and central termination sequence of HIV-1
   2608..2848    +  promoter       U6 promoter: RNA polymerase III promoter for human U6 snRNA
   2878..2953    +  misc_RNA       gRNA scaffold: guide RNA scaffold for the Streptococcus pyogenes CRISPR/Cas9 system
   2971..2989    +  CDS            small t antigen (fragment): SV40 (simian virus 40) small t antigen
   3015..3226    +  promoter       EF-1α core promoter: core promoter for human elongation factor EF-1α
   3251..7354    +  CDS            Cas9: Cas9 (Csn1) endonuclease from the Streptococcus pyogenes Type II CRISPR/Cas system generates RNA-guided double strand breaks in DNA
   7492..8089    +  CDS            PuroR (fragment): puromycin N-acetyltransferase; pac from Streptomyces; confers resistance to puromycin
   8105..8693    +  misc_feature   WPRE: woodchuck hepatitis virus posttranscriptional regulatory element
   8744..8763    +  misc_feature   cPPT/CTS (fragment): central polypurine tract and central termination sequence of HIV-1
   8765..8998    +  LTR            3' LTR (ΔU3): self-inactivating 3' long terminal repeat (LTR) from HIV-1
   9030..9254    +  polyA_signal   bGH poly(A) signal: bovine growth hormone polyadenylation signal
   9258..9279    +  promoter       SV40 promoter (fragment): SV40 enhancer and early promoter
   9300..9728    +  rep_origin     f1 ori (sequence partly withheld): f1 bacteriophage origin of replication; arrow indicates direction of (+) strand synthesis
   9742..10071   +  promoter       SV40 promoter: SV40 enhancer and early promoter
  10119..10166   +  promoter       EM7 promoter: synthetic bacterial promoter&nbsp
  10185..10559   +  CDS            BleoR: antibiotic-binding protein; Sh ble from Streptoalloteichus hindustanus; confers resistance to bleomycin, phleomycin, and Zeocin™
  10569..10694   +  CDS            ble (fragment): BLE_KLEPN - Experimental evidence at protein level: Swiss-Prot protein existence level 1. Binding protein with a strong affinity to the bleomycin family of antibiotics. Binds to CL990; an antimitotic-antibiotic compound. From Klebsiella pneumoniae.
  10689..10810   +  polyA_signal   SV40 poly(A) signal: SV40 polyadenylation signal
  10881..10903   -  protein_bind   lac operator (fragment): The lac repressor binds to the lac operator to inhibit transcription in E. coli. This inhibition can be relieved by adding lactose or isopropyl-β-D-thiogalactopyranoside (IPTG). lac repressor encoded by lacI
  10907..10937   -  promoter       lac promoter: promoter for the E. coli lac operon
  10952..10973   -  protein_bind   CAP binding site: CAP binding activates transcription in the presence of cAMP. E. coli catabolite activator protein
  10986..11078   -  CDS            lacI (fragment): lac repressor; lacI; The lac repressor binds to the lac operator to inhibit transcription in E. coli. This inhibition can be relieved by adding lactose or isopropyl-β-D-thiogalactopyranoside (IPTG).
  11261..11849   -  rep_origin     ori: high-copy-number ColE1/pMB1/pBR322/pUC origin of replication
  12020..12880   -  CDS            AmpR: β-lactamase; bla; confers resistance to ampicillin, carbenicillin, and related antibiotics
  12881..12985   -  promoter       AmpR promoter: bla
>Addgene plasmid #211520 | pLentiCRISPR-v2 sgBAK1 | addgene full sequence | sequence record 418641 | Addgene NGS Result
GTCGACGGATCGGGAGATCTCCCGATCCCCTATGGTGCACTCTCAGTACAATCTGCTCTGATGCCGCATA
GTTAAGCCAGTATCTGCTCCCTGCTTGTGTGTTGGAGGTCGCTGAGTAGTGCGCGAGCAAAATTTAAGCT
ACAACAAGGCAAGGCTTGACCGACAATTGCATGAAGAATCTGCTTAGGGTTAGGCGTTTTGCGCTGCTTC
GCGATGTACGGGCCAGATATACGCGTTGACATTGATTATTGACTAGTTATTAATAGTAATCAATTACGGG
GTCATTAGTTCATAGCCCATATATGGAGTTCCGCGTTACATAACTTACGGTAAATGGCCCGCCTGGCTGA
CCGCCCAACGACCCCCGCCCATTGACGTCAATAATGACGTATGTTCCCATAGTAACGCCAATAGGGACTT
TCCATTGACGTCAATGGGTGGAGTATTTACGGTAAACTGCCCACTTGGCAGTACATCAAGTGTATCATAT
GCCAAGTACGCCCCCTATTGACGTCAATGACGGTAAATGGCCCGCCTGGCATTATGCCCAGTACATGACC
TTATGGGACTTTCCTACTTGGCAGTACATCTACGTATTAGTCATCGCTATTACCATGGTGATGCGGTTTT
GGCAGTACATCAATGGGCGTGGATAGCGGTTTGACTCACGGGGATTTCCAAGTCTCCACCCCATTGACGT
CAATGGGAGTTTGTTTTGGCACCAAAATCAACGGGACTTTCCAAAATGTCGTAACAACTCCGCCCCATTG
ACGCAAATGGGCGGTAGGCGTGTACGGTGGGAGGTCTATATAAGCAGCGCGTTTTGCCTGTACTGGGTCT
CTCTGGTTAGACCAGATCTGAGCCTGGGAGCTCTCTGGCTAACTAGGGAACCCACTGCTTAAGCCTCAAT
AAAGCTTGCCTTGAGTGCTTCAAGTAGTGTGTGCCCGTCTGTTGTGTGACTCTGGTAACTAGAGATCCCT
CAGACCCTTTTAGTCAGTGTGGAAAATCTCTAGCAGTGGCGCCCGAACAGGGACTTGAAAGCGAAAGGGA
AACCAGAGGAGCTCTCTCGACGCAGGACTCGGCTTGCTGAAGCGCGCACGGCAAGAGGCGAGGGGCGGCG
ACTGGTGAGTACGCCAAAAATTTTGACTAGCGGAGGCTAGAAGGAGAGAGATGGGTGCGAGAGCGTCAGT
ATTAAGCGGGGGAGAATTAGATCGCGATGGGAAAAAATTCGGTTAAGGCCAGGGGGAAAGAAAAAATATA
AATTAAAACATATAGTATGGGCAAGCAGGGAGCTAGAACGATTCGCAGTTAATCCTGGCCTGTTAGAAAC
ATCAGAAGGCTGTAGACAAATACTGGGACAGCTACAACCATCCCTTCAGACAGGATCAGAAGAACTTAGA
TCATTATATAATACAGTAGCAACCCTCTATTGTGTGCATCAAAGGATAGAGATAAAAGACACCAAGGAAG
CTTTAGACAAGATAGAGGAAGAGCAAAACAAAAGTAAGACCACCGCACAGCAAGCGGCCGCTGATCTTCA
GACCTGGAGGAGGAGATATGAGGGACAATTGGAGAAGTGAATTATATAAATATAAAGTAGTAAAAATTGA
ACCATTAGGAGTAGCACCCACCAAGGCAAAGAGAAGAGTGGTGCAGAGAGAAAAAAGAGCAGTGGGAATA
GGAGCTTTGTTCCTTGGGTTCTTGGGAGCAGCAGGAAGCACTATGGGCGCAGCGTCAATGACGCTGACGG
TACAGGCCAGACAATTATTGTCTGGTATAGTGCAGCAGCAGAACAATTTGCTGAGGGCTATTGAGGCGCA
ACAGCATCTGTTGCAACTCACAGTCTGGGGCATCAAGCAGCTCCAGGCAAGAATCCTGGCTGTGGAAAGA
TACCTAAAGGATCAACAGCTCCTGGGGATTTGGGGTTGCTCTGGAAAACTCATTTGCACCACTGCTGTGC
CTTGGAATGCTAGTTGGAGTAATAAATCTCTGGAACAGATTTGGAATCACACGACCTGGATGGAGTGGGA
CAGAGAAATTAACAATTACACAAGCTTAATACACTCCTTAATTGAAGAATCGCAAAACCAGCAAGAAAAG
AATGAACAAGAATTATTGGAATTAGATAAATGGGCAAGTTTGTGGAATTGGTTTAACATAACAAATTGGC
TGTGGTATATAAAATTATTCATAATGATAGTAGGAGGCTTGGTAGGTTTAAGAATAGTTTTTGCTGTACT
TTCTATAGTGAATAGAGTTAGGCAGGGATATTCACCATTATCGTTTCAGACCCACCTCCCAACCCCGAGG
GGACCCGACAGGCCCGAAGGAATAGAAGAAGAAGGTGGAGAGAGAGACAGAGACAGATCCATTCGATTAG
TGAACGGATCGGCACTGCGTGCGCCAATTCTGCAGACAAATGGCAGTATTCATCCACAATTTTAAAAGAA
AAGGGGGGATTGGGGGGTACAGTGCAGGGGAAAGAATAGTAGACATAATAGCAACAGACATACAAACTAA
AGAATTACAAAAACAAATTACAAAAATTCAAAATTTTCGGGTTTATTACAGGGACAGCAGAGATCCAGTT
TGGTTAATTAAGGTACCGAGGGCCTATTTCCCATGATTCCTTCATATTTGCATATACGATACAAGGCTGT
TAGAGAGATAATTAGAATTAATTTGACTGTAAACACAAAGATATTAGTACAAAATACGTGACGTAGAAAG
TAATAATTTCTTGGGTAGTTTGCAGTTTTAAAATTATGTTTTAAAATGGACTATCATATGCTTACCGTAA
CTTGAAAGTATTTCGATTTCTTGGCTTTATATATCTTGTGGAAAGGACGAAACACCGGTTGATGTCGTCC
CCGATGAGTTTTAGAGCTAGAAATAGCAAGTTAAAATAAGGCTAGTCCGTTATCAACTTGAAAAAGTGGC
ACCGAGTCGGTGCTTTTTTGAATTCGCTAGCTAGGTCTTGAAAGGAGTGGGAATTGGCTCCGGTGCCCGT
CAGTGGGCAGAGCGCACATCGCCCACAGTCCCCGAGAAGTTGGGGGGAGGGGTCGGCAATTGATCCGGTG
CCTAGAGAAGGTGGCGCGGGGTAAACTGGGAAAGTGATGTCGTGTACTGGCTCCGCCTTTTTCCCGAGGG
TGGGGGAGAACCGTATATAAGTGCAGTAGTCGCCGTGAACGTTCTTTTTCGCAACGGGTTTGCCGCCAGA
ACACAGGACCGGTTCTAGAGCGCTGCCACCATGGACAAGAAGTACAGCATCGGCCTGGACATCGGCACCA
ACTCTGTGGGCTGGGCCGTGATCACCGACGAGTACAAGGTGCCCAGCAAGAAATTCAAGGTGCTGGGCAA
CACCGACCGGCACAGCATCAAGAAGAACCTGATCGGAGCCCTGCTGTTCGACAGCGGCGAAACAGCCGAG
GCCACCCGGCTGAAGAGAACCGCCAGAAGAAGATACACCAGACGGAAGAACCGGATCTGCTATCTGCAAG
AGATCTTCAGCAACGAGATGGCCAAGGTGGACGACAGCTTCTTCCACAGACTGGAAGAGTCCTTCCTGGT
GGAAGAGGATAAGAAGCACGAGCGGCACCCCATCTTCGGCAACATCGTGGACGAGGTGGCCTACCACGAG
AAGTACCCCACCATCTACCACCTGAGAAAGAAACTGGTGGACAGCACCGACAAGGCCGACCTGCGGCTGA
TCTATCTGGCCCTGGCCCACATGATCAAGTTCCGGGGCCACTTCCTGATCGAGGGCGACCTGAACCCCGA
CAACAGCGACGTGGACAAGCTGTTCATCCAGCTGGTGCAGACCTACAACCAGCTGTTCGAGGAAAACCCC
ATCAACGCCAGCGGCGTGGACGCCAAGGCCATCCTGTCTGCCAGACTGAGCAAGAGCAGACGGCTGGAAA
ATCTGATCGCCCAGCTGCCCGGCGAGAAGAAGAATGGCCTGTTCGGAAACCTGATTGCCCTGAGCCTGGG
CCTGACCCCCAACTTCAAGAGCAACTTCGACCTGGCCGAGGATGCCAAACTGCAGCTGAGCAAGGACACC
TACGACGACGACCTGGACAACCTGCTGGCCCAGATCGGCGACCAGTACGCCGACCTGTTTCTGGCCGCCA
AGAACCTGTCCGACGCCATCCTGCTGAGCGACATCCTGAGAGTGAACACCGAGATCACCAAGGCCCCCCT
GAGCGCCTCTATGATCAAGAGATACGACGAGCACCACCAGGACCTGACCCTGCTGAAAGCTCTCGTGCGG
CAGCAGCTGCCTGAGAAGTACAAAGAGATTTTCTTCGACCAGAGCAAGAACGGCTACGCCGGCTACATTG
ACGGCGGAGCCAGCCAGGAAGAGTTCTACAAGTTCATCAAGCCCATCCTGGAAAAGATGGACGGCACCGA
GGAACTGCTCGTGAAGCTGAACAGAGAGGACCTGCTGCGGAAGCAGCGGACCTTCGACAACGGCAGCATC
CCCCACCAGATCCACCTGGGAGAGCTGCACGCCATTCTGCGGCGGCAGGAAGATTTTTACCCATTCCTGA
AGGACAACCGGGAAAAGATCGAGAAGATCCTGACCTTCCGCATCCCCTACTACGTGGGCCCTCTGGCCAG
GGGAAACAGCAGATTCGCCTGGATGACCAGAAAGAGCGAGGAAACCATCACCCCCTGGAACTTCGAGGAA
GTGGTGGACAAGGGCGCTTCCGCCCAGAGCTTCATCGAGCGGATGACCAACTTCGATAAGAACCTGCCCA
ACGAGAAGGTGCTGCCCAAGCACAGCCTGCTGTACGAGTACTTCACCGTGTATAACGAGCTGACCAAAGT
GAAATACGTGACCGAGGGAATGAGAAAGCCCGCCTTCCTGAGCGGCGAGCAGAAAAAGGCCATCGTGGAC
CTGCTGTTCAAGACCAACCGGAAAGTGACCGTGAAGCAGCTGAAAGAGGACTACTTCAAGAAAATCGAGT
GCTTCGACTCCGTGGAAATCTCCGGCGTGGAAGATCGGTTCAACGCCTCCCTGGGCACATACCACGATCT
GCTGAAAATTATCAAGGACAAGGACTTCCTGGACAATGAGGAAAACGAGGACATTCTGGAAGATATCGTG
CTGACCCTGACACTGTTTGAGGACAGAGAGATGATCGAGGAACGGCTGAAAACCTATGCCCACCTGTTCG
ACGACAAAGTGATGAAGCAGCTGAAGCGGCGGAGATACACCGGCTGGGGCAGGCTGAGCCGGAAGCTGAT
CAACGGCATCCGGGACAAGCAGTCCGGCAAGACAATCCTGGATTTCCTGAAGTCCGACGGCTTCGCCAAC
AGAAACTTCATGCAGCTGATCCACGACGACAGCCTGACCTTTAAAGAGGACATCCAGAAAGCCCAGGTGT
CCGGCCAGGGCGATAGCCTGCACGAGCACATTGCCAATCTGGCCGGCAGCCCCGCCATTAAGAAGGGCAT
CCTGCAGACAGTGAAGGTGGTGGACGAGCTCGTGAAAGTGATGGGCCGGCACAAGCCCGAGAACATCGTG
ATCGAAATGGCCAGAGAGAACCAGACCACCCAGAAGGGACAGAAGAACAGCCGCGAGAGAATGAAGCGGA
TCGAAGAGGGCATCAAAGAGCTGGGCAGCCAGATCCTGAAAGAACACCCCGTGGAAAACACCCAGCTGCA
GAACGAGAAGCTGTACCTGTACTACCTGCAGAATGGGCGGGATATGTACGTGGACCAGGAACTGGACATC
AACCGGCTGTCCGACTACGATGTGGACCATATCGTGCCTCAGAGCTTTCTGAAGGACGACTCCATCGACA
ACAAGGTGCTGACCAGAAGCGACAAGAACCGGGGCAAGAGCGACAACGTGCCCTCCGAAGAGGTCGTGAA
GAAGATGAAGAACTACTGGCGGCAGCTGCTGAACGCCAAGCTGATTACCCAGAGAAAGTTCGACAATCTG
ACCAAGGCCGAGAGAGGCGGCCTGAGCGAACTGGATAAGGCCGGCTTCATCAAGAGACAGCTGGTGGAAA
CCCGGCAGATCACAAAGCACGTGGCACAGATCCTGGACTCCCGGATGAACACTAAGTACGACGAGAATGA
CAAGCTGATCCGGGAAGTGAAAGTGATCACCCTGAAGTCCAAGCTGGTGTCCGATTTCCGGAAGGATTTC
CAGTTTTACAAAGTGCGCGAGATCAACAACTACCACCACGCCCACGACGCCTACCTGAACGCCGTCGTGG
GAACCGCCCTGATCAAAAAGTACCCTAAGCTGGAAAGCGAGTTCGTGTACGGCGACTACAAGGTGTACGA
CGTGCGGAAGATGATCGCCAAGAGCGAGCAGGAAATCGGCAAGGCTACCGCCAAGTACTTCTTCTACAGC
AACATCATGAACTTTTTCAAGACCGAGATTACCCTGGCCAACGGCGAGATCCGGAAGCGGCCTCTGATCG
AGACAAACGGCGAAACCGGGGAGATCGTGTGGGATAAGGGCCGGGATTTTGCCACCGTGCGGAAAGTGCT
GAGCATGCCCCAAGTGAATATCGTGAAAAAGACCGAGGTGCAGACAGGCGGCTTCAGCAAAGAGTCTATC
CTGCCCAAGAGGAACAGCGATAAGCTGATCGCCAGAAAGAAGGACTGGGACCCTAAGAAGTACGGCGGCT
TCGACAGCCCCACCGTGGCCTATTCTGTGCTGGTGGTGGCCAAAGTGGAAAAGGGCAAGTCCAAGAAACT
GAAGAGTGTGAAAGAGCTGCTGGGGATCACCATCATGGAAAGAAGCAGCTTCGAGAAGAATCCCATCGAC
TTTCTGGAAGCCAAGGGCTACAAAGAAGTGAAAAAGGACCTGATCATCAAGCTGCCTAAGTACTCCCTGT
TCGAGCTGGAAAACGGCCGGAAGAGAATGCTGGCCTCTGCCGGCGAACTGCAGAAGGGAAACGAACTGGC
CCTGCCCTCCAAATATGTGAACTTCCTGTACCTGGCCAGCCACTATGAGAAGCTGAAGGGCTCCCCCGAG
GATAATGAGCAGAAACAGCTGTTTGTGGAACAGCACAAGCACTACCTGGACGAGATCATCGAGCAGATCA
GCGAGTTCTCCAAGAGAGTGATCCTGGCCGACGCTAATCTGGACAAAGTGCTGTCCGCCTACAACAAGCA
CCGGGATAAGCCCATCAGAGAGCAGGCCGAGAATATCATCCACCTGTTTACCCTGACCAATCTGGGAGCC
CCTGCCGCCTTCAAGTACTTTGACACCACCATCGACCGGAAGAGGTACACCAGCACCAAAGAGGTGCTGG
ACGCCACCCTGATCCACCAGAGCATCACCGGCCTGTACGAGACACGGATCGACCTGTCTCAGCTGGGAGG
CGACAAGCGACCTGCCGCCACAAAGAAGGCTGGACAGGCTAAGAAGAAGAAAGATTACAAAGACGATGAC
GATAAGGGATCCGGCGCAACAAACTTCTCTCTGCTGAAACAAGCCGGAGATGTCGAAGAGAATCCTGGAC
CGACCGAGTACAAGCCCACGGTGCGCCTCGCCACCCGCGACGACGTCCCCAGGGCCGTACGCACCCTCGC
CGCCGCGTTCGCCGACTACCCCGCCACGCGCCACACCGTCGATCCGGACCGCCACATCGAGCGGGTCACC
GAGCTGCAAGAACTCTTCCTCACGCGCGTCGGGCTCGACATCGGCAAGGTGTGGGTCGCGGACGACGGCG
CCGCGGTGGCGGTCTGGACCACGCCGGAGAGCGTCGAAGCGGGGGCGGTGTTCGCCGAGATCGGCCCGCG
CATGGCCGAGTTGAGCGGTTCCCGGCTGGCCGCGCAGCAACAGATGGAAGGCCTCCTGGCGCCGCACCGG
CCCAAGGAGCCCGCGTGGTTCCTGGCCACCGTCGGAGTCTCGCCCGACCACCAGGGCAAGGGTCTGGGCA
GCGCCGTCGTGCTCCCCGGAGTGGAGGCGGCCGAGCGCGCCGGGGTGCCCGCCTTCCTGGAGACCTCCGC
GCCCCGCAACCTCCCCTTCTACGAGCGGCTCGGCTTCACCGTCACCGCCGACGTCGAGGTGCCCGAAGGA
CCGCGCACCTGGTGCATGACCCGCAAGCCCGGTGCCTGAACGCGTTAAGTCGACAATCAACCTCTGGATT
ACAAAATTTGTGAAAGATTGACTGGTATTCTTAACTATGTTGCTCCTTTTACGCTATGTGGATACGCTGC
TTTAATGCCTTTGTATCATGCTATTGCTTCCCGTATGGCTTTCATTTTCTCCTCCTTGTATAAATCCTGG
TTGCTGTCTCTTTATGAGGAGTTGTGGCCCGTTGTCAGGCAACGTGGCGTGGTGTGCACTGTGTTTGCTG
ACGCAACCCCCACTGGTTGGGGCATTGCCACCACCTGTCAGCTCCTTTCCGGGACTTTCGCTTTCCCCCT
CCCTATTGCCACGGCGGAACTCATCGCCGCCTGCCTTGCCCGCTGCTGGACAGGGGCTCGGCTGTTGGGC
ACTGACAATTCCGTGGTGTTGTCGGGGAAATCATCGTCCTTTCCTTGGCTGCTCGCCTGTGTTGCCACCT
GGATTCTGCGCGGGACGTCCTTCTGCTACGTCCCTTCGGCCCTCAATCCAGCGGACCTTCCTTCCCGCGG
CCTGCTGCCGGCTCTGCGGCCTCTTCCGCGTCTTCGCCTTCGCCCTCAGACGAGTCGGATCTCCCTTTGG
GCCGCCTCCCCGCGTCGACTTTAAGACCAATGACTTACAAGGCAGCTGTAGATCTTAGCCACTTTTTAAA
AGAAAAGGGGGGACTGGAAGGGCTAATTCACTCCCAACGAAGACAAGATCTGCTTTTTGCTTGTACTGGG
TCTCTCTGGTTAGACCAGATCTGAGCCTGGGAGCTCTCTGGCTAACTAGGGAACCCACTGCTTAAGCCTC
AATAAAGCTTGCCTTGAGTGCTTCAAGTAGTGTGTGCCCGTCTGTTGTGTGACTCTGGTAACTAGAGATC
CCTCAGACCCTTTTAGTCAGTGTGGAAAATCTCTAGCAGGGCCCGTTTAAACCCGCTGATCAGCCTCGAC
TGTGCCTTCTAGTTGCCAGCCATCTGTTGTTTGCCCCTCCCCCGTGCCTTCCTTGACCCTGGAAGGTGCC
ACTCCCACTGTCCTTTCCTAATAAAATGAGGAAATTGCATCGCATTGTCTGAGTAGGTGTCATTCTATTC
TGGGGGGTGGGGTGGGGCAGGACAGCAAGGGGGAGGATTGGGAAGACAATAGCAGGCATGCTGGGGATGC
GGTGGGCTCTATGGCTTCTGAGGCGGAAAGAACCAGCTGGGGCTCTAGGGGGTATCCCC
[124 nt withheld, positions 9300-9423]
C
[91 nt withheld, positions 9425-9515]
A
[49 nt withheld, positions 9517-9565]
CCTTTGACGTTGGAGTCCACGTTCTTT
[37 nt withheld, positions 9593-9629]
ACCCTATCTCGGTCTATTCTTTTGATTTATAAGGGATTTTGCCGATTTCGGCCTATTGGTTAAAAAATGA
GCTGATTTAACAAAAATTTAACGCGAATTAATTCTGTGGAATGTGTGTCAGTTAGGGTGTGGAAAGTCCC
CAGGCTCCCCAGCAGGCAGAAGTATGCAAAGCATGCATCTCAATTAGTCAGCAACCAGGTGTGGAAAGTC
CCCAGGCTCCCCAGCAGGCAGAAGTATGCAAAGCATGCATCTCAATTAGTCAGCAACCATAGTCCCGCCC
CTAACTCCGCCCATCCCGCCCCTAACTCCGCCCAGTTCCGCCCATTCTCCGCCCCATGGCTGACTAATTT
TTTTTATTTATGCAGAGGCCGAGGCCGCCTCTGCCTCTGAGCTATTCCAGAAGTAGTGAGGAGGCTTTTT
TGGAGGCCTAGGCTTTTGCAAAAAGCTCCCGGGAGCTTGTATATCCATTTTCGGATCTGATCAGCACGTG
TTGACAATTAATCATCGGCATAGTATATCGGCATAGTATAATACGACAAGGTGAGGAACTAAACCATGGC
CAAGTTGACCAGTGCCGTTCCGGTGCTCACCGCGCGCGACGTCGCCGGAGCGGTCGAGTTCTGGACCGAC
CGGCTCGGGTTCTCCCGGGACTTCGTGGAGGACGACTTCGCCGGTGTGGTCCGGGACGACGTGACCCTGT
TCATCAGCGCGGTCCAGGACCAGGTGGTGCCGGACAACACCCTGGCCTGGGTGTGGGTGCGCGGCCTGGA
CGAGCTGTACGCCGAGTGGTCGGAGGTCGTGTCCACGAACTTCCGGGACGCCTCCGGGCCGGCCATGACC
GAGATCGGCGAGCAGCCGTGGGGGCGGGAGTTCGCCCTGCGCGACCCGGCCGGCAACTGCGTGCACTTCG
TGGCCGAGGAGCAGGACTGACACGTGCTACGAGATTTCGATTCCACCGCCGCCTTCTATGAAAGGTTGGG
CTTCGGAATCGTTTTCCGGGACGCCGGCTGGATGATCCTCCAGCGCGGGGATCTCATGCTGGAGTTCTTC
GCCCACCCCAACTTGTTTATTGCAGCTTATAATGGTTACAAATAAAGCAATAGCATCACAAATTTCACAA
ATAAAGCATTTTTTTCACTGCATTCTAGTTGTGGTTTGTCCAAACTCATCAATGTATCTTATCATGTCTG
TATACCGTCGACCTCTAGCTAGAGCTTGGCGTAATCATGGTCATAGCTGTTTCCTGTGTGAAATTGTTAT
CCGCTCACAATTCCACACAACATACGAGCCGGAAGCATAAAGTGTAAAGCCTGGGGTGCCTAATGAGTGA
GCTAACTCACATTAATTGCGTTGCGCTCACTGCCCGCTTTCCAGTCGGGAAACCTGTCGTGCCAGCTGCA
TTAATGAATCGGCCAACGCGCGGGGAGAGGCGGTTTGCGTATTGGGCGCTCTTCCGCTTCCTCGCTCACT
GACTCGCTGCGCTCGGTCGTTCGGCTGCGGCGAGCGGTATCAGCTCACTCAAAGGCGGTAATACGGTTAT
CCACAGAATCAGGGGATAACGCAGGAAAGAACATGTGAGCAAAAGGCCAGCAAAAGGCCAGGAACCGTAA
AAAGGCCGCGTTGCTGGCGTTTTTCCATAGGCTCCGCCCCCCTGACGAGCATCACAAAAATCGACGCTCA
AGTCAGAGGTGGCGAAACCCGACAGGACTATAAAGATACCAGGCGTTTCCCCCTGGAAGCTCCCTCGTGC
GCTCTCCTGTTCCGACCCTGCCGCTTACCGGATACCTGTCCGCCTTTCTCCCTTCGGGAAGCGTGGCGCT
TTCTCATAGCTCACGCTGTAGGTATCTCAGTTCGGTGTAGGTCGTTCGCTCCAAGCTGGGCTGTGTGCAC
GAACCCCCCGTTCAGCCCGACCGCTGCGCCTTATCCGGTAACTATCGTCTTGAGTCCAACCCGGTAAGAC
ACGACTTATCGCCACTGGCAGCAGCCACTGGTAACAGGATTAGCAGAGCGAGGTATGTAGGCGGTGCTAC
AGAGTTCTTGAAGTGGTGGCCTAACTACGGCTACACTAGAAGAACAGTATTTGGTATCTGCGCTCTGCTG
AAGCCAGTTACCTTCGGAAAAAGAGTTGGTAGCTCTTGATCCGGCAAACAAACCACCGCTGGTAGCGGTG
GTTTTTTTGTTTGCAAGCAGCAGATTACGCGCAGAAAAAAAGGATCTCAAGAAGATCCTTTGATCTTTTC
TACGGGGTCTGACGCTCAGTGGAACGAAAACTCACGTTAAGGGATTTTGGTCATGAGATTATCAAAAAGG
ATCTTCACCTAGATCCTTTTAAATTAAAAATGAAGTTTTAAATCAATCTAAAGTATATATGAGTAAACTT
GGTCTGACAGTTACCAATGCTTAATCAGTGAGGCACCTATCTCAGCGATCTGTCTATTTCGTTCATCCAT
AGTTGCCTGACTCCCCGTCGTGTAGATAACTACGATACGGGAGGGCTTACCATCTGGCCCCAGTGCTGCA
ATGATACCGCGAGACCCACGCTCACCGGCTCCAGATTTATCAGCAATAAACCAGCCAGCCGGAAGGGCCG
AGCGCAGAAGTGGTCCTGCAACTTTATCCGCCTCCATCCAGTCTATTAATTGTTGCCGGGAAGCTAGAGT
AAGTAGTTCGCCAGTTAATAGTTTGCGCAACGTTGTTGCCATTGCTACAGGCATCGTGGTGTCACGCTCG
TCGTTTGGTATGGCTTCATTCAGCTCCGGTTCCCAACGATCAAGGCGAGTTACATGATCCCCCATGTTGT
GCAAAAAAGCGGTTAGCTCCTTCGGTCCTCCGATCGTTGTCAGAAGTAAGTTGGCCGCAGTGTTATCACT
CATGGTTATGGCAGCACTGCATAATTCTCTTACTGTCATGCCATCCGTAAGATGCTTTTCTGTGACTGGT
GAGTACTCAACCAAGTCATTCTGAGAATAGTGTATGCGGCGACCGAGTTGCTCTTGCCCGGCGTCAATAC
GGGATAATACCGCGCCACATAGCAGAACTTTAAAAGTGCTCATCATTGGAAAACGTTCTTCGGGGCGAAA
ACTCTCAAGGATCTTACCGCTGTTGAGATCCAGTTCGATGTAACCCACTCGTGCACCCAACTGATCTTCA
GCATCTTTTACTTTCACCAGCGTTTCTGGGTGAGCAAAAACAGGAAGGCAAAATGCCGCAAAAAAGGGAA
TAAGGGCGACACGGAAATGTTGAATACTCATACTCTTCCTTTTTCAATATTATTGAAGCATTTATCAGGG
TTATTGTCTCATGAGCGGATACATATTTGAATGTATTTAGAAAAATAAACAAATAGGGGTTCCGCGCACA
TTTCCCCGAAAAGTGCCACCTGAC
